>Addgene plasmid #67039 | HaloTag-G protein gamma-5 | depositor full sequence | sequence record 115581 | HaloTag-G protein gamma-5 sequence 5161 bps
TCAATATTGGCCATTAGCCATATTATTCATTGGTTATATAGCATAAATCAATATTGGCTATTGGCCATTG
CATACGTTGTATCTATATCATAATATGTACATTTATATTGGCTCATGTCCAATATGACCGCCATGTTGGC
ATTGATTATTGACTAGTTATTAATAGTAATCAATTACGGGGTCATTAGTTCATAGCCCATATATGGAGTT
CCGCGTTACATAACTTACGGTAAATGGCCCGCCTGGCTGACCGCCCAACGACCCCCGCCCATTGACGTCA
ATAATGACGTATGTTCCCATAGTAACGCCAATAGGGACTTTCCATTGACGTCAATGGGTGGAGTATTTAC
GGTAAACTGCCCACTTGGCAGTACATCAAGTGTATCATATGCCAAGTCCGCCCCCTATTGACGTCAATGA
CGGTAAATGGCCCGCCTGGCATTATGCCCAGTACATGACCTTACGGGACTTTCCTACTTGGCAGTACATC
TACGTATTAGTCATCGCTATTACCATGGTGATGCGGTTTTGGCAGTACACCAATGGGCGTGGATAGCGGT
TTGACTCACGGGGATTTCCAAGTCTCCACCCCATTGACGTCAATGGGAGTTTGTTTTGGCACCAAAATCA
ACGGGACTTTCCAAAATGTCGTAATAACCCCGCCCCGTTGACGCAAATGGGCGGTAGGCGTGTACGGTGG
GAGGTCTATATAAGCAGAGCTCGTTTAGTGAACCGTCAGATCACTAGAAGCTTTATTGCGGTAGTTTATC
ACAGTTAAATTGCTAACGCAGTCAGTGCTTCTGACACAACAGTCTCGAACTTAAGCTGCAGAAGTTGGTC
GTGAGGCACTGGGCAGGTAAGTATCAAGGTTACAAGACAGGTTTAAGGAGACCAATAGAAACTGGGCTTG
TCGAGACAGAGAAGACTCTTGCGTTTCTGATAGGCACCTATTGGTCTTACTGACATCCACTTTGCCTTTC
TCTCCACAGGTGTCCACTCCCAGTTCAATTACAGCTCTTAAGGCTAGAGTACTTAATACGACTCACTATA
GGCTAGCCAGCTGGCGCGGATATCGCCACCATGGGATCCGAAATCGGTACAGGCTTCCCCTTCGACCCCC
ATTATGTGGAAGTCCTGGGCGAGCGTATGCACTACGTCGATGTTGGACCGCGGGATGGCACGCCTGTGCT
GTTCCTGCACGGTAACCCGACCTCGTCCTACCTGTGGCGCAACATCATCCCGCATGTAGCACCGAGTCAT
CGGTGCATTGCTCCAGACCTGATCGGGATGGGAAAATCGGACAAACCAGACCTCGATTATTTCTTCGACG
ACCACGTCCGCTACCTCGATGCCTTCATCGAAGCCTTGGGTTTGGAAGAGGTCGTCCTGGTCATCCACGA
CTGGGGCTCAGCTCTCGGATTCCACTGGGCCAAGCGCAATCCGGAACGGGTCAAAGGTATTGCATGTATG
GAATTCATCCGGCCTATCCCGACGTGGGACGAATGGCCAGAATTCGCCCGTGAGACCTTCCAGGCCTTCC
GGACCGCCGACGTCGGCCGAGAGTTGATCATCGATCAGAACGCTTTCATCGAGGGTGCGCTCCCGATGGG
GGTCGTCCGTCCGCTTACGGAGGTCGAGATGGACCACTATCGCGAGCCCTTCCTCAAGCCTGTTGACCGA
GAGCCACTGTGGCGATTCCCCAACGAGCTGCCCATCGCCGGTGAGCCCGCGAACATCGTCGCGCTCGTCG
AGGCATACATGAACTGGCTGCACCAGTCACCTGTCCCGAAGTTGTTGTTCTGGGGCACACCCGGCGTACT
GATCCCCCCGGCCGAAGCCGCGAGACTTGCCGAAAGCCTCCCCAACTGCAAGACAGTGGACATCGGCCCG
GGATTGTTCTTGCTCCAGGAAGACAACCCGGACCTTATCGGCAGTGAGATCGCGCGCTGGCTCCCCGGGC
TGGCCGGCTCCGGTGGGGGCGGGAGCATGTCTGGTTCATCCAGCGTCGCGGCTATGAAAAAAGTGGTTCA
ACAGCTCCGGCTGGAGGCCGGGCTCAATCGGGTGAAGGTTTCCCAGGCAGCTGCAGATTTGAAACAGTTC
TGTCTGCAGAATGCTCAACATGACCCTCTGCTGACTGGAGTATCTTCAAGTACAAATCCCTTCAGGCCCC
AGAAAGTCTGTTCCTTTTTGTAGGGATCCGCCGGCTAATAGTTAATTAAGTAGGCGGCCGCTTCCCTTTA
GTGAGGGTTAATGCTTCGAGCAGACATGATAAGATACATTGATGAGTTTGGACAAACCACAACTAGAATG
CAGTGAAAAAAATGCTTTATTTGTGAAATTTGTGATGCTATTGCTTTATTTGTAACCATTATAAGCTGCA
ATAAACAAGTTAACAACAACAATTGCATTCATTTTATGTTTCAGGTTCAGGGGGAGATGTGGGAGGTTTT
TTAAAGCAAGTAAAACCTCTACAAATGTGGTAAAATCCGATAAGGATCGATCCGGGCTGGCGTAATAGCG
AAGAGGCCCGCACCGATCGCCCTTCCCAACAGTTGCGCAGCCTGAATGGCGAATGG
[124 nt withheld, positions 2577-2700]
CGCG
[88 nt withheld, positions 2705-2792]
A
[49 nt withheld, positions 2794-2842]
CCTTTGACGTTGGAGTCCACGTTCTTT
[37 nt withheld, positions 2870-2906]
ACCCTATCTCGGTCTATTCTTTTGATTTATAAGGGATTTTGCCGATTTCGGCCTATTGGTTAAAAAATGA
GCTGATTTAACAAAAATTTAACGCGAATTTTAACAAAATATTAACGCTTACAATTTCCTGATGCGGTATT
TTCTCCTTACGCATCTGTGCGGTATTTCACACCGCATATGGTGCACTCTCAGTACAATCTGCTCTGATGC
CGCATAGTTAAGCCAGCCCCGACACCCGCCAACACCCGCTGACGCGCCCTGACGGGCTTGTCTGCTCCCG
GCATCCGCTTACAGACAAGCTGTGACCGTCTCCGGGAGCTGCATGTGTCAGAGGTTTTCACCGTCATCAC
CGAAACGCGCGAGACGAAAGGGCCTCGTGATACGCCTATTTTTATAGGTTAATGTCATGATAATAATGGT
TTCTTAGACGTCAGGTGGCACTTTTCGGGGAAATGTGCGCGGAACCCCTATTTGTTTATTTTTCTAAATA
CATTCAAATATGTATCCGCTCATGAGACAATAACCCTGATAAATGCTTCAATAATATTGAAAAAGGAAGA
GTATGAGTATTCAACATTTCCGTGTCGCCCTTATTCCCTTTTTTGCGGCATTTTGCCTTCCTGTTTTTGC
TCACCCAGAAACGCTGGTGAAAGTAAAAGATGCTGAAGATCAGTTGGGTGCACGAGTGGGTTACATCGAA
CTGGATCTCAACAGCGGTAAGATCCTTGAGAGTTTTCGCCCCGAAGAACGTTTTCCAATGATGAGCACTT
TTAAAGTTCTGCTATGTGGCGCGGTATTATCCCGTATTGACGCCGGGCAAGAGCAACTCGGTCGCCGCAT
ACACTATTCTCAGAATGACTTGGTTGAGTACTCACCAGTCACAGAAAAGCATCTTACGGATGGCATGACA
GTAAGAGAATTATGCAGTGCTGCCATAACCATGAGTGATAACACTGCGGCCAACTTACTTCTGACAACGA
TCGGAGGACCGAAGGAGCTAACCGCTTTTTTGCACAACATGGGGGATCATGTAACTCGCCTTGATCGTTG
GGAACCGGAGCTGAATGAAGCCATACCAAACGACGAGCGTGACACCACGATGCCTGTAGCAATGGCAACA
ACGTTGCGCAAACTATTAACTGGCGAACTACTTACTCTAGCTTCCCGGCAACAATTAATAGACTGGATGG
AGGCGGATAAAGTTGCAGGACCACTTCTGCGCTCGGCCCTTCCGGCTGGCTGGTTTATTGCTGATAAATC
TGGAGCCGGTGAGCGTGGGTCTCGCGGTATCATTGCAGCACTGGGGCCAGATGGTAAGCCCTCCCGTATC
GTAGTTATCTACACGACGGGGAGTCAGGCAACTATGGATGAACGAAATAGACAGATCGCTGAGATAGGTG
CCTCACTGATTAAGCATTGGTAACTGTCAGACCAAGTTTACTCATATATACTTTAGATTGATTTAAAACT
TCATTTTTAATTTAAAAGGATCTAGGTGAAGATCCTTTTTGATAATCTCATGACCAAAATCCCTTAACGT
GAGTTTTCGTTCCACTGAGCGTCAGACCCCGTAGAAAAGATCAAAGGATCTTCTTGAGATCCTTTTTTTC
TGCGCGTAATCTGCTGCTTGCAAACAAAAAAACCACCGCTACCAGCGGTGGTTTGTTTGCCGGATCAAGA
GCTACCAACTCTTTTTCCGAAGGTAACTGGCTTCAGCAGAGCGCAGATACCAAATACTGTTCTTCTAGTG
TAGCCGTAGTTAGGCCACCACTTCAAGAACTCTGTAGCACCGCCTACATACCTCGCTCTGCTAATCCTGT
TACCAGTGGCTGCTGCCAGTGGCGATAAGTCGTGTCTTACCGGGTTGGACTCAAGACGATAGTTACCGGA
TAAGGCGCAGCGGTCGGGCTGAACGGGGGGTTCGTGCACACAGCCCAGCTTGGAGCGAACGACCTACACC
GAACTGAGATACCTACAGCGTGAGCTATGAGAAAGCGCCACGCTTCCCGAAGGGAGAAAGGCGGACAGGT
ATCCGGTAAGCGGCAGGGTCGGAACAGGAGAGCGCACGAGGGAGCTTCCAGGGGGAAACGCCTGGTATCT
TTATAGTCCTGTCGGGTTTCGCCACCTCTGACTTGAGCGTCGATTTTTGTGATGCTCGTCAGGGGGGCGG
AGCCTATGGAAAAACGCCAGCAACGCGGCCTTTTTACGGTTCCTGGCCTTTTGCTGGCCTTTTGCTCACA
TGGCTCGACAGATCT
Features (pLannotate 1.2.2; 16 found; start..end, strand, type, name):
    140..517     +  enhancer       CMV enhancer: human cytomegalovirus immediate early enhancer
    519..718     +  promoter       CMV promoter: human cytomegalovirus (CMV) immediate early promoter
    857..989     +  intron         chimeric intron: chimera between introns from human β-globin and immunoglobulin heavy chain genes
   1034..1052    +  promoter       T7 promoter: promoter for bacteriophage T7 RNA polymerase
   1087..1965    +  CDS            dhaA: DHAA_RHOSD - Experimental evidence at protein level: Swiss-Prot protein existence level 1. Catalyzes hydrolytic cleavage of carbon-halogen bonds in halogenated aliphatic compounds, leading to the formation of the corresponding primary alcohols, halide ions and protons. Has a broad substrate specificity, which includes primary, secondary and cyclic haloalkanes (chain length > C4). From Rhodococcus sp. (strain TDTM0003).
   1987..2190    +  CDS            GNG5: GBG5_BOVIN - Also known as GNGT5. Experimental evidence at protein level: Swiss-Prot protein existence level 1. Guanine nucleotide-binding proteins (G proteins) are involved as a modulator or transducer in various transmembrane signaling systems. The beta and gamma chains are required for the GTPase activity, for replacement of GDP by GTP, and for G protein-effector interaction. From Bos taurus (Bovine).
   2235..2252    -  promoter       T3 promoter (fragment): promoter for bacteriophage T3 RNA polymerase
   2270..2391    -  polyA_signal   SV40 poly(A) signal: SV40 polyadenylation signal
   2414..2482    -  CDS            large T antigen (fragment): large T antigen from SV40 (simian virus 40)
   2506..2573    +  CDS            lacZα (fragment): LacZα fragment of β-galactosidase; lacZ fragment
   2577..3032    +  rep_origin     f1 ori (sequence partly withheld): f1 bacteriophage origin of replication; arrow indicates direction of (+) strand synthesis
   3033..3132    -  misc_feature   bom (fragment): basis of mobility region from pBR322
   3234..3269    -  CDS            rop (fragment): Rop protein, which maintains plasmids at low copy number; rop
   3364..3468    +  promoter       AmpR promoter: bla
   3469..4329    +  CDS            AmpR: β-lactamase; bla; confers resistance to ampicillin, carbenicillin, and related antibiotics
   4500..5088    +  rep_origin     ori: high-copy-number ColE1/pMB1/pBR322/pUC origin of replication
