[The description below was written by a language model from this plasmid's Addgene catalogue record and pLannotate feature annotations shown in this document.]
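Description:
HaloTag-G protein gamma-5 is a mammalian expression plasmid of 5,161 bp built on the Promega pHT2 HaloTag backbone. It is maintained in E. coli through a high-copy ColE1/pUC-type origin and selected with ampicillin via the β-lactamase (AmpR) gene and its own promoter. An f1 bacteriophage origin is also present, which in principle permits single-stranded DNA production. Short annotated fragments of lacZα, bom, rop and SV40 large T antigen appear to be backbone remnants rather than functional elements. The feature table shows no mammalian selection marker, so the plasmid appears suited to transient transfection.

The expression cassette is driven by the human cytomegalovirus immediate early enhancer and promoter, followed by a chimeric β-globin/immunoglobulin heavy chain intron that typically improves transcript processing and expression. A T7 promoter lies just upstream of the coding region, allowing in vitro transcription, and a T3 promoter fragment sits downstream in the opposite orientation. The open reading frame begins with HaloTag, annotated here as dhaA because the tag is an engineered derivative of the Rhodococcus haloalkane dehalogenase. HaloTag forms a covalent bond with synthetic chloroalkane ligands carrying fluorophores or affinity handles. It is joined through a short linker to the bovine GNG5 coding sequence, placing the tag on the amino terminus of the G protein γ5 subunit, and the cassette ends at an SV40 polyadenylation signal. The fusion insert was cloned between NheI and NotI, both retained, and the depositor notes that the γ5 segment can be excised with NgoMIV. The record gives no specific application beyond producing the tagged subunit, but such a fusion is suited to labelling, imaging or capturing γ5 in mammalian cells.
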