Addgene plasmid #67039: HaloTag-G protein gamma-5
Purpose: G protein gamma-5 tagged with HaloTag on amino terminus
Depositing lab: Catherine Berlot. Depositing organization: Geisinger Health Center.
Backbone
  Vector backbone: pHT2
  Backbone manufacturer: Promega
  Backbone size w/o insert (bp): 3988
  Total vector size (bp): 5161
  Vector type: Mammalian Expression
Growth in bacteria
  Bacterial resistance: Ampicillin, 100 μg/mL
  Growth temperature: 37°C
  Growth strain: DH10B
  Copy number: High Copy
Gene/Insert
  Gene/Insert name: HaloTag-G protein gamma-5 (alt name: GNG5)
  Species: B. taurus (bovine)
  Insert size (bp): 1173
  Entrez Gene: GNG5
  Promoter: CMV
  Tag / fusion protein: HaloTag (N terminal on insert)
  Cloning method: Restriction Enzyme; 5′ cloning site NheI (not destroyed); 3′ cloning site NotI (not destroyed)
  Sequencing primers: 5′ CMV Forward; 3′ EBV Reverse
Resource information
  A portion of this plasmid was derived from a plasmid made by: Gamma-5 cDNA obtained from Janet Robishaw, Weis Center for Research, Geisinger Clinic, Danville PA. HaloTag pHT2 was purchased from Promega.
Terms and licenses: Academic/Nonprofit Terms; Industry Terms: Not Available to Industry
Depositor comments: Gamma-5 insert can be retrieved from pHT2 using Ngo MIV.
How to cite: HaloTag-G protein gamma-5 was a gift from Catherine Berlot (Addgene plasmid # 67039 ; http://n2t.net/addgene:67039 ; RRID:Addgene_67039)
