>Addgene plasmid #67039 | HaloTag-G protein gamma-5 | addgene partial sequence | sequence record 118945 | CMV-F 5'-CGCAAATGGGCGGTAGGCGTG-3'
CCGTCAGATCACTAGAAGCTTTATTGCGGTAGTTTATCACAGTTAAATTGCTAACGCAGTCAGTGCTTCT
GACACAACAGTCTCGAACTTAAGCTGCAGAAGTTGGTCGTGAGGCACTGGGCAGGTAAGTATCAAGGTTA
CAAGACAGGTTTAAGGAGACCAATAGAAACTGGGCTTGTCGAGACAGAGAAGACTCTTGCGTTTCTGATA
GGCACCTATTGGTCTTACTGACATCCACTTTGCCTTTCTCTCCACAGGTGTCCACTCCCAGTTCAATTAC
AGCTCTTAAGGCTAGAGTACTTAATACGACTCACTATAGGCTAGCCAGCTGGCGCGGATATCGCCACCAT
GGGATCCGAAATCGGTACAGGCTTCCCCTTCGACCCCCATTATGTGGAAGTCCTGGGCGAGCGTATGCAC
TACGTCGATGTTGGACCGCGGGATGGCACGCCTGTGCTGTTCCTGCACGGTAACCCGACCTCGTCCTACC
TGTGGCGCAACATCATCCCGCATGTAGCACCGAGTCATCGGTGCATTGCTCCAGACCTGATCGGGATGGG
AAAATCGGACAAACCAGACCTCGATTATTTCTTCGACGACCACGTCCGCTACCTCGATGCCTTCATCGAA
GCCTTGGGTTTGGAAGAGGTCGTCCTGGTCATCCACGACTGGGGCTCAGCTCTCGGATTCCACTGGGCCA
AGCGCAATCCGGAACGGGTCAAAGGTATTGCATGTATGGAATTCATCCGGCCTATCCCGACGTGGGACGA
ATG
