>Addgene plasmid #67039 | HaloTag-G protein gamma-5 | addgene partial sequence | sequence record 118946 | EBV-rev 5'-GTGGTTTGTCCAAACTCATC-3'
CCCTCACTAAAGGGAAGCGGCCGCCTACTTAATTAACTATTAGCCGGCGGATCCCTACAAAAAGGAACAG
ACTTTCTGGGGCCTGAAGGGATTTGTACTTGAAGATACTCCAGTCAGCAGAGGGTCATGTTGAGCATTCT
GCAGACAGAACTGTTTCAAATCTGCAGCTGCCTGGGAAACCTTCACCCGATTGAGCCCGGCCTCCAGCCG
GAGCTGTTGAACCACTTTTTTCATAGCCGCGACGCTGGATGAACCAGACATGCTCCCGCCCCCACCGGAG
CCGGCCAGCCCGGGGAGCCAGCGCGCGATCTCACTGCCGATAAGGTCCGGGTTGTCTTCCTGGAGCAAGA
ACAATCCCGGGCCGATGTCCACTGTCTTGCAGTTGGGGAGGCTTTCGGCAAGTCTCGCGGCTTCGGCCGG
GGGGATCAGTACGCCGGGTGTGCCCCAGAACAACAACTTCGGGACAGGTGACTGGTGCAGCCAGTTCATG
TATGCCTCGACGAGCGCGACGATGTTCGCGGGCTCACCGGCGATGGGCAGCTCGTTGGGGAATCGCCACA
GTGGCTCTCGGTCAACAGGCTTGAGGAAGGGCTCGCGATAGTGGTCCATCTCGACCTCCGTAAGCGGACG
GACGACCCCCATCGGGAGCGCACCCTCGATGAAAGCGTTCTGATCGATGATCAACTCTCGGCCGACGTCG
GCGGTCCGGAAGGCCTGGAAGGTCTCACGGGCGAATTCTGGCCATTCGTCCCACGTCGGGATAGGCCGGA
TGAATTCCATACATGCAATACCTTTGACCCGTTCCGGATTGCGCTTGGCCCAGTGGAATC
